Addgene plasmid #180480: p13xQUAS-ZsGreen-P2A, α-cry:mCherry
Purpose: Inducible gene expression vector p13xQUAS-ZsGreen-P2A, α-cry:mCherry
Depositing lab: Hyunju Ro. Depositing organization: Chungnam National University. Publication: IQ-Switch is a QF-based innocuous, silencing-free, and inducible gene switch system in zebrafish. Hong J, Lee JG, Sohn KC, Lee K, Lee S, Lee J, Hong J, Choi D, Hong Y, Jin HS, Choi DK, Lee SU, Kee Y, Jung J, Bae YK, Hwang RH, Hur GM, Lee JS, Ro H. Commun Biol. 2021 Dec 16;4(1):1405. doi: 10.1038/s42003-021-02923-3. PubMed 34916605.
Backbone
  Vector backbone: p5xQUAS-ZsGreen-P2A, α-cry:mCherry
  Backbone manufacturer: Hyunju Ro
  Backbone size w/o insert (bp): 7203
  Total vector size (bp): 7355
  Vector type: Synthetic Biology
Growth in bacteria
  Bacterial resistance: Ampicillin, 100 μg/mL
  Growth temperature: 37°C
  Growth strain: DH5alpha
  Copy number: High Copy
Gene/Insert
  Gene/Insert name: 13x QUAS-ZsGreen-P2A
  Species: Synthetic
  Insert size (bp): 337
  Cloning method: Ligation Independent Cloning
  Sequencing primers: 5′ gtaaaacgacggccagt; 3′ CTTCATGGTCATCTCCTT
Terms and licenses: Academic/Nonprofit Terms; Industry Terms: Not Available to Industry
Depositor comments: Plasmid construct for binary IQ-Switch transgenesis
How to cite: p13xQUAS-ZsGreen-P2A, α-cry:mCherry was a gift from Hyunju Ro (Addgene plasmid # 180480 ; http://n2t.net/addgene:180480 ; RRID:Addgene_180480)
