[The description below was written by a language model from this plasmid's Addgene catalogue record and pLannotate feature annotations shown in this document.]
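Description:
p13xQUAS-ZsGreen-P2A, α-cry:mCherry is a synthetic-biology effector (responder) plasmid of about 7.4 kb, built for the binary, QF-based IQ-Switch inducible gene expression system in zebrafish. It derives from the depositor's 5xQUAS version of the same vector and sits on a pBluescript-like backbone. The backbone carries a high-copy ColE1/pUC origin, an f1 phage origin, lac promoter/operator and lacZα remnants, flanking T7 and T3 promoters, and a β-lactamase gene for ampicillin selection in E. coli.

The payload is an array of thirteen QUAS sites, the binding sequences for the QF transcriptional activator. The array itself is not annotated in the feature table, but it would lie upstream of the minimal TATA-box promoter fragment, which has low basal activity and so should keep the cassette largely silent unless a QF-type driver is present. Downstream lies an open reading frame annotated with a short Xpress epitope match followed by ZsGreen1, a Zoanthus green fluorescent protein. According to the construct name this is followed by a P2A self-cleaving peptide, also not separately annotated, and a multiple cloning site fragment. This layout suggests that a gene of interest can be inserted in frame after P2A and co-expressed with the green reporter as a separate polypeptide; no such cargo is recorded here. attB4 and attB1 sites flanking the promoter region are scars of Gateway assembly.

A second, independent cassette expresses mCherry with an SV40 polyadenylation signal. By name it is driven by an α-crystallin promoter, which is not annotated, and would give a red lens marker for identifying transgenic carriers. The short LEU2 promoter and large T antigen hits are probably incidental matches. The record does not annotate any transposon or other integration elements.
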