Features (pLannotate 1.2.2; 21 found; start..end, strand, type, name):
     30..458     -  rep_origin     f1 ori (sequence partly withheld): f1 bacteriophage origin of replication; arrow indicates direction of (+) strand synthesis
    463..618     -  CDS            lacZα (fragment): LacZα fragment of β-galactosidase; lacZ fragment
    626..644     +  promoter       T7 promoter: promoter for bacteriophage T7 RNA polymerase
    820..840     +  protein_bind   attB4: mutant version of attB; core recombination site for the Gateway® BP reaction BP Clonase™
   1101..1118    +  promoter       minP (fragment): minimal TATA-box promoter with low basal activity
   1184..1204    +  protein_bind   attB1: mutant version of attB; core recombination site for the Gateway® BP reaction BP Clonase™
   1214..1237    +  CDS            Xpress™ tag: Xpress™ epitope tag, including an enterokinase recognition and cleavage site
   1237..1927    +  CDS            ZsGreen1 (fragment): Zoanthus green fluorescent protein mammalian codon-optimized
   2004..2066    -  misc_feature   MCS (fragment): pBluescript multiple cloning site
   2720..2736    +  promoter       LEU2 promoter (fragment): S. cerevisiae LEU2
   3983..4690    +  CDS            mCherry: mCherry is a basic (constitutively fluorescent) red fluorescent protein published in 2004, derived from Discosoma sp.. It is reported to be a very rapidly-maturing monomer with low acid sensitivity.
   4710..4793    +  CDS            large T antigen (fragment): large T antigen from SV40 (simian virus 40)
   4816..4937    +  polyA_signal   SV40 poly(A) signal: SV40 polyadenylation signal
   5172..5190    -  promoter       T3 promoter: promoter for bacteriophage T3 RNA polymerase
   5235..5251    -  protein_bind   lac operator: The lac repressor binds to the lac operator to inhibit transcription in E. coli. This inhibition can be relieved by adding lactose or isopropyl-β-D-thiogalactopyranoside (IPTG). lac repressor encoded by lacI
   5259..5289    -  promoter       lac promoter: promoter for the E. coli lac operon
   5304..5325    -  protein_bind   CAP binding site: CAP binding activates transcription in the presence of cAMP. E. coli catabolite activator protein
   5338..5430    -  CDS            lacI (fragment): lac repressor; lacI; The lac repressor binds to the lac operator to inhibit transcription in E. coli. This inhibition can be relieved by adding lactose or isopropyl-β-D-thiogalactopyranoside (IPTG).
   5613..6201    -  rep_origin     ori: high-copy-number ColE1/pMB1/pBR322/pUC origin of replication
   6372..7232    -  CDS            AmpR: β-lactamase; bla; confers resistance to ampicillin, carbenicillin, and related antibiotics
   7233..7337    -  promoter       AmpR promoter: bla
>Addgene plasmid #180480 | p13xQUAS-ZsGreen-P2A, α-cry:mCherry | addgene full sequence | sequence record 358218 | Addgene NGS Result
CTAAATTGTAAGCGTTAATATTTTGTTAAAATTCGCGTTAAATTTTTGTTAAATCAGCTCATTTTTTAAC
CAATAGGCCGAAATCGGCAAAATCCCTTATAAATCAAAAGAATAGACCGAGATAGGGT
[37 nt withheld, positions 129-165]
AAAGAACGTGGACTCCAACGTCAAAGG
[49 nt withheld, positions 193-241]
T
[91 nt withheld, positions 243-333]
G
[124 nt withheld, positions 335-458]
CCCATTCGCCATTCAGGCTGCGCAACTGTTGGGAAGGGCGATCGGTGCGGGCCTCTTCGCTATTACGCCA
GCTGGCGAAAGGGGGATGTGCTGCAAGGCGATTAAGTTGGGTAACGCCAGGGTTTTCCCAGTCACGACGT
TGTAAAACGACGGCCAGTGAGCGCGCGTAATACGACTCACTATAGGGCGAATTGGGTACCCAGAGGTGTA
AAAAGTACTCAAAAATTTTACTCAAGTGAAAGTACAAGTACTTAGGGAAAATTTTACTCAATTAAAAGTA
AAAGTATCTGGCTAGAATCTTACTTGAGTAAAAGTAAAAAAGTACTCCATTAAAATTGTACTTGAGTATT
CTCGAGGTCGACAACTTTGTATAGAAAAGTTGGGGTAATCGCTTATCCTCGGATAAACAATTATCCTCAC
GGGTAATCGCTTATCCGCTCGGGTAATCGCTTATCCTCGGGTAATCGCTTATCCTCGGGTAATCGCTTAT
CCTCGGATAAACAATTATCCTCACGGGTAATCGCTTATCCGCTCGGGTAATCGCTTATCCTCGGATAAAC
AATTATCCTCACGGGTAATCGCTTATCCGCTCGGGTAATCGCTTATCCTCGGGTAATCGCTTATCCTTGC
AAGGGTCGACTCTAGAGGGTATATAATGGATCCCATCGCGTCTCAGCCTCACTTTGAGCTCCTCCACACG
AATTCCCTCGACCTCGAAGACGCGTCAAGTTTGTACAAAAAAGCAGGTCACCATGGATCTGTACGACGAT
GACGATAAGGCCCAGTCCAAGCACGGCCTGACCAAGGAGATGACCATGAAGTACCGCATGGAGGGCTGCG
TGGACGGCCACAAGTTCGTGATCACCGGCGAGGGCATCGGCTACCCCTTCAAGGGCAAGCAGGCCATCAA
CCTGTGCGTGGTGGAGGGCGGCCCCTTGCCCTTCGCCGAGGACATCTTGTCCGCCGCCTTCATGTACGGC
AACCGCGTGTTCACCGAGTACCCCCAGGACATCGTCGACTACTTCAAGAACTCCTGCCCCGCCGGCTACA
CCTGGGACCGCTCCTTCCTGTTCGAGGACGGCGCCGTGTGCATCTGCAACGCCGACATCACCGTGAGCGT
GGAGGAGAACTGCATGTACCACGAGTCCAAGTTCTACGGCGTGAACTTCCCCGCCGACGGCCCCGTGATG
AAGAAGATGACCGACAACTGGGAGCCCTCCTGCGAGAAGATCATCCCCGTGCCCAAGCAGGGCATCTTGA
AGGGCGACGTGAGCATGTACCTGCTGCTGAAGGACGGTGGCCGCTTGCGCTGCCAGTTCGACACCGTGTA
CAAGGCCAAGTCCGTGCCCCGCAAGATGCCCGACTGGCACTTCATCCAGCACAAGCTGACCCGCGAGGAC
CGCAGCGACGCCAAGAACCAGAAGTGGCACCTGACCGAGCACGCCATCGCCTCCGGCTCCGCCTTGCCCG
CATGCGGAAGCGGAGCTACTAACTTCAGCCTGCTGAAGCAGGCTGGAGACGTGGAGGAGAACCCTGGACC
TAGATCTCGAGGTCGACGGTATCGATAAGCTTGATATCGAATTCCTGCAGCCCGGGGGATCCACTAGTAA
TTAAGTCTCAGCCACCGTTAACTGAACATGTCAAAACCTGTGGAGACTGTTGAGATTTGATGTTCTGAAA
AGATAAAGCCTATAAATAAAATGTTGCCCAAATTTCCTGCCTGATGTTTTTCTTTGTCTTTGCTACATGG
CTTTGCTGCTCGGATCGGCTCACTCTGTGTATGCCACGTTCACTTTGTACTCTCCTTCTCACGGTAGGTT
TATTATTTTTAGATGTGCAGTTAGTTTCTGTGAAATAACACACCACACACTGATATTGTCTGTGCATTGA
CTTGGTGAGTGCACATTGTTTTTGATCTTGACATATTTATATTTGATTGATCAGGTGAACTGTGTGAATC
TAAAGTGCTCCATACAGATGTTCTGCATTGAAAATATTCTCATTTTATTAGTGGAAGTGAGTGTATGCCA
CATCCAATCAATTTCAGCAAACACCCCAGTATGATTTAATGCAAAAAAATGAAGGTATCAAACACGCATT
ACTACTTTGCAGTTAAATATTTAACATTTATTCCAACACGAAAAAAAGCAGTAAATAACACTTTGACAAA
CACGTCAGGACATCTTATTTTTGTCACCCTCACAGGCAATTTAGTATAATATATTATATATATATATATA
TCATATAATAATATTCAGTATAATATATATATATATATCATATTATAATATTCAGTATAATATAAAACAC
AAACACATATATGTATAATATAATATAACATTTTTATTTATTGAGATGCCTCTATGGACCGTGTTATAAG
AAGTAAAGATCAGGAGAAGTAAACATGAAGTGTAATTATGAATACTGATGTTAAATTAAGCTATGATGAG
TTTTCACTGTTAATTTACCATCTCAATTAAATGTTGATGCCTCCATGACCAAGTTAAGCAGATGAGACTG
AGGACAACTGTAGAAGACAAGATGTTCACTTTGCTGAATATAGCTGGCTTGACAGTTATCTATGACTCTA
TAAATATATATATATTTTTTTTTTTATAAAATGATTTATTTATAACTATATATCCATTTCTCAGACAGGT
GCTTCATATCCCTCACTCCCGTAGCTGTCCATGCTGGATCTGTCCCCGTTGTTTTTAAAAAGCTAAATAA
GTTATTAACATGACTGCATCCAGCGAGCCAAACCTGTCTGGTGTACAGCTACCAGAGAAGCTTGAGATCC
TAGTCACCGGCGGCCGCTAATATGGCAATAAACGATCTTCAGAGAAACTTGCATTGGTAAATAGTTTCAG
CCTATGCATATGTAGTTATTCAAACTGTAATGACTATCTTACAGTATTATATGTTTATAATAGTTTGATC
CAATAAATCCAGATTTATATGCTTTTCAACATAAAATTGTGAAATGCACAGAATGTACATATACAATACA
TTTCCTACAATAATGCTCTCTTTTCTATTAATAGTGTGCATTCAGTGCAGGATGTTATGTATTTATTTTC
TGTAGTGCAAACTTTTTCAAAGAATTTTCCAGTCTAAGCTTTTCAGTCAAGAAAAAAAAAGCGATTGATT
ATCTGTGATATTTAAAAAAATTAGCTCTTAAATCTGGTGAACCAAGTGGCCACAACACATTAAATACTGA
CGTTCTACAGCCATGTAGCTTCATCTGGTCTGGTTTGTTTTGGCAGGCACTTATTTTCCGGTGATAGTCG
GCCACAAGAGTATTGTCTGAGCCATTCAGTGCTAGACTGTCATTCTCAGGTCAGAATCCACCCCACTGAT
TCTGCTGACAACACTGTTCCCACCATGAGATAATGCCATTCCAGAGAGATCCATTTGTAAGCCCCTCTTT
CTGCAGCACAGGTATATAACCAGGGGTCTGCCTCCACTAAGGCCGGCACACATCATTTGGGGATCTTTGT
ACTGTGGATCCACCGGTCGCCACCATGGTGAGCAAGGGCGAGGAGGATAACATGGCCATCATCAAGGAGT
TCATGCGCTTCAAGGTGCACATGGAGGGCTCCGTGAACGGCCACGAGTTCGAGATCGAGGGCGAGGGCGA
GGGCCGCCCCTACGAGGGCACCCAGACCGCCAAGCTGAAGGTGACCAAGGGTGGCCCCCTGCCCTTCGCC
TGGGACATCCTGTCCCCTCAGTTCATGTACGGCTCCAAGGCCTACGTGAAGCACCCCGCCGACATCCCCG
ACTACTTGAAGCTGTCCTTCCCCGAGGGCTTCAAGTGGGAGCGCGTGATGAACTTCGAGGACGGCGGCGT
GGTGACCGTGACCCAGGACTCCTCCCTGCAGGACGGCGAGTTCATCTACAAGGTGAAGCTGCGCGGCACC
AACTTCCCCTCCGACGGCCCCGTAATGCAGAAGAAGACCATGGGCTGGGAGGCCTCCTCCGAGCGGATGT
ACCCCGAGGACGGCGCCCTGAAGGGCGAGATCAAGCAGAGGCTGAAGCTGAAGGACGGCGGCCACTACGA
CGCTGAGGTCAAGACCACCTACAAGGCCAAGAAGCCCGTGCAGCTGCCCGGCGCCTACAACGTCAACATC
AAGTTGGACATCACCTCCCACAACGAGGACTACACCATCGTGGAACAGTACGAACGCGCCGAGGGCCGCC
ACTCCACCGGCGGCATGGACGAGCTGTACAAGTAAAGCGGCCGCGACTCTAGATCATAATCAGCCATACC
ACATTTGTAGAGGTTTTACTTGCTTTAAAAAACCTCCCACACCTCCCCCTGAACCTGAAACATAAAATGA
ATGCAATTGTTGTTGTTAACTTGTTTATTGCAGCTTATAATGGTTACAAATAAAGCAATAGCATCACAAA
TTTCACAAATAAAGCATTTTTTTCACTGCATTCTAGTTGTGGTTTGTCCAAACTCATCAATGTATCTTAA
GCCGCGGTGGAGCTCAAGTGATCTCCAAAAAATAAGTACTTTTTGACTGTAAATAAAATTGTAAGGAGTA
AAAAGTACTTTTTTTTCTAAAAAAATGTAATTAAGTAAAAGTAAAAGTATTGATTTTTAATTGTACTCAA
GTAAAGTAAAAATCCCCAAAAATAATACTTAAGTACAGTAATCAAGTAAAATTACTCAAGTACTTTACAC
CTCTGGAGCTCCAGCTTTTGTTCCCTTTAGTGAGGGTTAATTGCGCGCTTGGCGTAATCATGGTCATAGC
TGTTTCCTGTGTGAAATTGTTATCCGCTCACAATTCCACACAACATACGAGCCGGAAGCATAAAGTGTAA
AGCCTGGGGTGCCTAATGAGTGAGCTAACTCACATTAATTGCGTTGCGCTCACTGCCCGCTTTCCAGTCG
GGAAACCTGTCGTGCCAGCTGCATTAATGAATCGGCCAACGCGCGGGGAGAGGCGGTTTGCGTATTGGGC
GCTCTTCCGCTTCCTCGCTCACTGACTCGCTGCGCTCGGTCGTTCGGCTGCGGCGAGCGGTATCAGCTCA
CTCAAAGGCGGTAATACGGTTATCCACAGAATCAGGGGATAACGCAGGAAAGAACATGTGAGCAAAAGGC
CAGCAAAAGGCCAGGAACCGTAAAAAGGCCGCGTTGCTGGCGTTTTTCCATAGGCTCCGCCCCCCTGACG
AGCATCACAAAAATCGACGCTCAAGTCAGAGGTGGCGAAACCCGACAGGACTATAAAGATACCAGGCGTT
TCCCCCTGGAAGCTCCCTCGTGCGCTCTCCTGTTCCGACCCTGCCGCTTACCGGATACCTGTCCGCCTTT
CTCCCTTCGGGAAGCGTGGCGCTTTCTCATAGCTCACGCTGTAGGTATCTCAGTTCGGTGTAGGTCGTTC
GCTCCAAGCTGGGCTGTGTGCACGAACCCCCCGTTCAGCCCGACCGCTGCGCCTTATCCGGTAACTATCG
TCTTGAGTCCAACCCGGTAAGACACGACTTATCGCCACTGGCAGCAGCCACTGGTAACAGGATTAGCAGA
GCGAGGTATGTAGGCGGTGCTACAGAGTTCTTGAAGTGGTGGCCTAACTACGGCTACACTAGAAGAACAG
TATTTGGTATCTGCGCTCTGCTGAAGCCAGTTACCTTCGGAAAAAGAGTTGGTAGCTCTTGATCCGGCAA
ACAAACCACCGCTGGTAGCGGTGGTTTTTTTGTTTGCAAGCAGCAGATTACGCGCAGAAAAAAAGGATCT
CAAGAAGATCCTTTGATCTTTTCTACGGGGTCTGACGCTCAGTGGAACGAAAACTCACGTTAAGGGATTT
TGGTCATGAGATTATCAAAAAGGATCTTCACCTAGATCCTTTTAAATTAAAAATGAAGTTTTAAATCAAT
CTAAAGTATATATGAGTAAACTTGGTCTGACAGTTACCAATGCTTAATCAGTGAGGCACCTATCTCAGCG
ATCTGTCTATTTCGTTCATCCATAGTTGCCTGACTCCCCGTCGTGTAGATAACTACGATACGGGAGGGCT
TACCATCTGGCCCCAGTGCTGCAATGATACCGCGAGACCCACGCTCACCGGCTCCAGATTTATCAGCAAT
AAACCAGCCAGCCGGAAGGGCCGAGCGCAGAAGTGGTCCTGCAACTTTATCCGCCTCCATCCAGTCTATT
AATTGTTGCCGGGAAGCTAGAGTAAGTAGTTCGCCAGTTAATAGTTTGCGCAACGTTGTTGCCATTGCTA
CAGGCATCGTGGTGTCACGCTCGTCGTTTGGTATGGCTTCATTCAGCTCCGGTTCCCAACGATCAAGGCG
AGTTACATGATCCCCCATGTTGTGCAAAAAAGCGGTTAGCTCCTTCGGTCCTCCGATCGTTGTCAGAAGT
AAGTTGGCCGCAGTGTTATCACTCATGGTTATGGCAGCACTGCATAATTCTCTTACTGTCATGCCATCCG
TAAGATGCTTTTCTGTGACTGGTGAGTACTCAACCAAGTCATTCTGAGAATAGTGTATGCGGCGACCGAG
TTGCTCTTGCCCGGCGTCAATACGGGATAATACCGCGCCACATAGCAGAACTTTAAAAGTGCTCATCATT
GGAAAACGTTCTTCGGGGCGAAAACTCTCAAGGATCTTACCGCTGTTGAGATCCAGTTCGATGTAACCCA
CTCGTGCACCCAACTGATCTTCAGCATCTTTTACTTTCACCAGCGTTTCTGGGTGAGCAAAAACAGGAAG
GCAAAATGCCGCAAAAAAGGGAATAAGGGCGACACGGAAATGTTGAATACTCATACTCTTCCTTTTTCAA
TATTATTGAAGCATTTATCAGGGTTATTGTCTCATGAGCGGATACATATTTGAATGTATTTAGAAAAATA
AACAAATAGGGGTTCCGCGCACATTTCCCCGAAAAGTGCCAC
